Addgene plasmid #116521: pHAGE-PIK3CA-P449_L455delPHGLEDL
Purpose: Lentiviral expression of PIK3CA P449_L455delPHGLEDL
Depositing lab: Gordon Mills & Kenneth Scott. Depositing organization: Baylor College of Medicine. Publication: Systematic Functional Annotation of Somatic Mutations in Cancer. Ng PK, Li J, Jeong KJ, Shao S, Chen H, Tsang YH, Sengupta S, Wang Z, Bhavana VH, Tran R, Soewito S, Minussi DC, Moreno D, Kong K, Dogruluk T, Lu H, Gao J, Tokheim C, Zhou DC, Johnson AM, Zeng J, Ip CKM, Ju Z, Wester M, Yu S, Li Y, Vellano CP, Schultz N, Karchin R, Ding L, Lu Y, Cheung LWT, Chen K, Shaw KR, Meric-Bernstam F, Scott KL, Yi S, Sahni N, Liang H, Mills GB. Cancer Cell. 2018 Mar 12;33(3):450-462.e10. doi: 10.1016/j.ccell.2018.01.021. PubMed 29533785.
Backbone
  Vector backbone: pHAGE
  Vector type: Lentiviral
Growth in bacteria
  Bacterial resistance: Ampicillin, 100 μg/mL
  Growth temperature: 37°C
  Growth strain: Stbl3
  Copy number: High Copy
Gene/Insert
  Gene/Insert name: PIK3CA
  Species: H. sapiens (human)
  Mutation: P449_L455delPHGLEDL
  Entrez Gene: PIK3CA (a.k.a. CCM4, CLAPO, CLOVE, CWS5, HMH, MCAP, MCM, MCMTC, PI3K, PI3K-alpha, p110-alpha)
  Cloning method: Gateway Cloning
Terms and licenses: Academic/Nonprofit Terms; Industry Terms: Not Available to Industry
How to cite: pHAGE-PIK3CA-P449_L455delPHGLEDL was a gift from Gordon Mills & Kenneth Scott (Addgene plasmid # 116521 ; http://n2t.net/addgene:116521 ; RRID:Addgene_116521)
