[The description below was written by a language model from this plasmid's Addgene catalogue record and pLannotate feature annotations shown in this document.]
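Description:
pHAGE-PIK3CA-P449_L455delPHGLEDL is an HIV-1-derived lentiviral expression plasmid built on the pHAGE backbone, carrying a human PIK3CA open reading frame with an in-frame deletion of seven residues (P449 to L455, PHGLEDL). PIK3CA encodes p110-alpha, the catalytic subunit of class I PI3K, which converts PtdIns(4,5)P2 to PIP3 and so drives recruitment and activation of AKT and PDPK1. In bacteria the plasmid is maintained by a high-copy ColE1/pUC-type origin and selected with ampicillin through the bla gene. The recorded host is a strain commonly chosen to limit recombination between the LTR repeats.

The viral portion runs from a truncated 5' LTR through the Ψ packaging signal with adjoining gag fragment, the Rev response element and the cPPT/CTS, and ends in a ΔU3 self-inactivating 3' LTR. Transgene expression after integration therefore depends on the internal promoter. That promoter is human EF-1α, which drives the PIK3CA coding sequence flanked by attB1 and attB2 sites, consistent with the Gateway cloning noted in the record. Downstream, an EMCV IRES links a puromycin N-acetyltransferase gene to the same transcript, allowing puromycin selection of transduced cells, and a WPRE enhances transcript expression. A V5 epitope sequence is annotated after attB2, separated from the insert by short T3/T7 promoter and attB4 remnants. The record does not indicate whether it is translated in frame with PIK3CA. The packaging functions are not encoded on this plasmid and must be supplied in trans.

The construct comes from a collection made for systematic functional annotation of somatic cancer mutations. It is suited to stable expression of this PIK3CA deletion variant in mammalian cells to assess its effect on signalling or growth.
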