Features (pLannotate 1.2.2; 30 found; start..end, strand, type, name):
    377..634     +  LTR            5' LTR (truncated): truncated 5' long terminal repeat (LTR) from HIV-1
    681..806     +  misc_feature   HIV-1 Ψ: packaging signal of human immunodeficiency virus type 1
    790..1128    +  CDS            HIV-1 gag (fragment): gag protein from human immunodeficiency virus 1; gag
   1303..1536    +  misc_feature   RRE: The Rev response element (RRE) of HIV-1 allows for Rev-dependent mRNA export from the nucleus to the cytoplasm.
   1913..2013    +  CDS            Rev (fragment): human immunodeficiency virus 1 (HIV-1) Rev protein; rev; enhances nuclear export of unspliced and incompletely spliced viral mRNAs
   2058..2175    +  misc_feature   cPPT/CTS: central polypurine tract and central termination sequence of HIV-1
   2223..3401    +  promoter       EF-1α promoter: strong constitutive promoter for human elongation factor EF-1α
   3422..3442    +  protein_bind   attB1: mutant version of attB; core recombination site for the Gateway® BP reaction BP Clonase™
   3448..6630    +  CDS            PIK3CA: PK3CA_HUMAN - Experimental evidence at protein level: Swiss-Prot protein existence level 1. Phosphoinositide-3-kinase (PI3K) phosphorylates phosphatidylinositol (PI) and its phosphorylated derivatives at position 3 of the inositol ring to produce 3-phosphoinositides (PubMed:15135396, PubMed:23936502, PubMed:28676499). Uses ATP and PtdIns(4,5)P2 (phosphatidylinositol 4,5-bisphosphate) to generate phosphatidylinositol 3,4,5-trisphosphate (PIP3) (PubMed:15135396, PubMed:28676499). PIP3 plays a key role by recruiting PH domain- containing proteins to the membrane, including AKT1 and PDPK1, activat
   6635..6659    -  protein_bind   attB2: mutant version of attB; recombination site for the Gateway® BP reaction BP Clonase™
   6667..6685    +  promoter       T3 promoter: promoter for bacteriophage T3 RNA polymerase
   6711..6729    -  promoter       T7 promoter: promoter for bacteriophage T7 RNA polymerase
   6735..6753    -  protein_bind   attB4 (fragment): mutant version of attB; core recombination site for the Gateway® BP reaction BP Clonase™
   6809..6850    +  CDS            V5 tag: epitope tag from simian virus 5
   6976..7438    +  misc_feature   IRES: internal ribosome entry site (IRES) of the encephalomyocarditis virus (EMCV)
   7452..8049    +  CDS            PuroR (fragment): puromycin N-acetyltransferase; pac from Streptomyces; confers resistance to puromycin
   8065..8653    +  misc_feature   WPRE: woodchuck hepatitis virus posttranscriptional regulatory element
   8661..8726    +  CDS            nef (fragment): NEF_HV1Z2 - Experimental evidence at protein level: Swiss-Prot protein existence level 1. Extracellular Nef protein targets CD4(+) T-lymphocytes for apoptosis by interacting with CXCR4 surface receptors. From Human immunodeficiency virus type 1 group M subtype D (isolate Z2/CDC-Z34) (HIV-1).
   8728..8961    +  LTR            3' LTR (ΔU3): self-inactivating 3' long terminal repeat (LTR) from HIV-1
   9166..9270    +  promoter       AmpR promoter: bla
   9271..10131   +  CDS            AmpR: β-lactamase; bla; confers resistance to ampicillin, carbenicillin, and related antibiotics
  10302..10890   +  rep_origin     ori: high-copy-number ColE1/pMB1/pBR322/pUC origin of replication
  11073..11127   +  CDS            lacI (fragment): lac repressor; lacI; The lac repressor binds to the lac operator to inhibit transcription in E. coli. This inhibition can be relieved by adding lactose or isopropyl-β-D-thiogalactopyranoside (IPTG).
  11133..11226   +  rep_origin     SV40 ori (fragment): SV40 origin of replication
  11251..11288   +  CDS            lacI (fragment): lac repressor; lacI; The lac repressor binds to the lac operator to inhibit transcription in E. coli. This inhibition can be relieved by adding lactose or isopropyl-β-D-thiogalactopyranoside (IPTG).
  11301..11322   +  protein_bind   CAP binding site: CAP binding activates transcription in the presence of cAMP. E. coli catabolite activator protein
  11337..11367   +  promoter       lac promoter: promoter for the E. coli lac operon
  11371..11393   +  protein_bind   lac operator (fragment): The lac repressor binds to the lac operator to inhibit transcription in E. coli. This inhibition can be relieved by adding lactose or isopropyl-β-D-thiogalactopyranoside (IPTG). lac repressor encoded by lacI
  11425..11508   +  polyA_signal   SV40 poly(A) signal (fragment): SV40 polyadenylation signal
  11675..329     +  CDS            nef (fragment) (across the origin): NEF_HV1BR - Experimental evidence at protein level: Swiss-Prot protein existence level 1. Extracellular Nef protein targets CD4(+) T-lymphocytes for apoptosis by interacting with CXCR4 surface receptors (PubMed:14990729). From Human immunodeficiency virus type 1 group M subtype B (isolate BRU/LAI) (HIV-1).
>Addgene plasmid #116521 | pHAGE-PIK3CA-P449_L455delPHGLEDL | addgene full sequence | sequence record 254078 | Addgene NGS Result
TGGAAGGGCTAATTCACTCCCAAAGAAGACAAGATATCCTTGATCTGTGGATCTACCACACACAAGGCTA
CTTCCCTGATTAGCAGAACTACACACCAGGGCCAGGGGTCAGATATCCACTGACCTTTGGATGGTGCTAC
AAGCTAGTACCAGTTGAGCCAGATAAGGTAGAAGAGGCCAATAAAGGAGAGAACACCAGCTTGTTACACC
CTGTGAGCCTGCATGGGATGGATGACCCGGAGAGAGAAGTGTTAGAGTGGAGGTTTGACAGCCGCCTAGC
ATTTCATCACGTGGCCCGAGAGCTGCATCCGGAGTACTTCAAGAACTGCTGATATCGAGCTTGCTACAAG
GGACTTTCCGCTGGGGACTTTCCAGGGAGGCGTGGCCTGGGCGGGACTGGGGAGTGGCGAGCCCTCAGAT
CCTGCATATAAGCAGCTGCTTTTTGCCTGTACTGGGTCTCTCTGGTTAGACCAGATCTGAGCCTGGGAGC
TCTCTGGCTAACTAGGGAACCCACTGCTTAAGCCTCAATAAAGCTTGCCTTGAGTGCTTCAAGTAGTGTG
TGCCCGTCTGTTGTGTGACTCTGGTAACTAGAGATCCCTCAGACCCTTTTAGTCAGTGTGGAAAATCTCT
AGCAGTGGCGCCCGAACAGGGACTTGAAAGCGAAAGGGAAACCAGAGGAGCTCTCTCGACGCAGGACTCG
GCTTGCTGAAGCGCGCACGGCAAGAGGCGAGGGGCGGCGACTGGTGAGTACGCCAAAAATTTTGACTAGC
GGAGGCTAGAAGGAGAGAGATGGGTGCGAGAGCGTCAGTATTAAGCGGGGGAGAATTAGATCGCGATGGG
AAAAAATTCGGTTAAGGCCAGGGGGAAAGAAAAAATATAAATTAAAACATATAGTATGGGCAAGCAGGGA
GCTAGAACGATTCGCAGTTAATCCTGGCCTGTTAGAAACATCAGAAGGCTGTAGACAAATACTGGGACAG
CTACAACCATCCCTTCAGACAGGATCAGAAGAACTTAGATCATTATATAATACAGTAGCAACCCTCTATT
GTGTGCATCAAAGGATAGAGATAAAAGACACCAAGGAAGCTTTAGACAAGATAGAGGAAGAGCAAAACAA
AAGTAAGACCACCGCACAGCAAGCGGCCGGCCGCTGATCTTCAGACCTGGAGGAGGAGATATGAGGGACA
ATTGGAGAAGTGAATTATATAAATATAAAGTAGTAAAAATTGAACCATTAGGAGTAGCACCCACCAAGGC
AAAGAGAAGAGTGGTGCAGAGAGAAAAAAGAGCAGTGGGAATAGGAGCTTTGTTCCTTGGGTTCTTGGGA
GCAGCAGGAAGCACTATGGGCGCAGCGTCAATGACGCTGACGGTACAGGCCAGACAATTATTGTCTGGTA
TAGTGCAGCAGCAGAACAATTTGCTGAGGGCTATTGAGGCGCAACAGCATCTGTTGCAACTCACAGTCTG
GGGCATCAAGCAGCTCCAGGCAAGAATCCTGGCTGTGGAAAGATACCTAAAGGATCAACAGCTCCTGGGG
ATTTGGGGTTGCTCTGGAAAACTCATTTGCACCACTGCTGTGCCTTGGAATGCTAGTTGGAGTAATAAAT
CTCTGGAACAGATTTGGAATCACACGACCTGGATGGAGTGGGACAGAGAAATTAACAATTACACAAGCTT
AATACACTCCTTAATTGAAGAATCGCAAAACCAGCAAGAAAAGAATGAACAAGAATTATTGGAATTAGAT
AAATGGGCAAGTTTGTGGAATTGGTTTAACATAACAAATTGGCTGTGGTATATAAAATTATTCATAATGA
TAGTAGGAGGCTTGGTAGGTTTAAGAATAGTTTTTGCTGTACTTTCTATAGTGAATAGAGTTAGGCAGGG
ATATTCACCATTATCGTTTCAGACCCACCTCCCAACCCCGAGGGGACCCGACAGGCCCGAAGGAATAGAA
GAAGAAGGTGGAGAGAGAGACAGAGACAGATCCATTCGATTAGTGAACGGATCTCGACGGTATCGCCGAA
TTCACAAATGGCAGTATTCATCCACAATTTTAAAAGAAAAGGGGGGATTGGGGGGTACAGTGCAGGGGAA
AGAATAGTAGACATAATAGCAACAGACATACAAACTAAAGAATTACAAAAACAAATTACAAAAATTCAAA
ATTTTCGGGTTTATTACAGGGACAGCAGAGATCCAGTTTGGACTAGTCGTGAGGCTCCGGTGCCCGTCAG
TGGGCAGAGCGCACATCGCCCACAGTCCCCGAGAAGTTGGGGGGAGGGGTCGGCAATTGAACCGGTGCCT
AGAGAAGGTGGCGCGGGGTAAACTGGGAAAGTGATGTCGTGTACTGGCTCCGCCTTTTTCCCGAGGGTGG
GGGAGAACCGTATATAAGTGCAGTAGTCGCCGTGAACGTTCTTTTTCGCAACGGGTTTGCCGCCAGAACA
CAGGTAAGTGCCGTGTGTGGTTCCCGCGGGCCTGGCCTCTTTACGGGTTATGGCCCTTGCGTGCCTTGAA
TTACTTCCACCTGGCTGCAGTACGTGATTCTTGATCCCGAGCTTCGGGTTGGAAGTGGGTGGGAGAGTTC
GAGGCCTTGCGCTTAAGGAGCCCCTTCGCCTCGTGCTTGAGTTGAGGCCTGGCCTGGGCGCTGGGGCCGC
CGCGTGCGAATCTGGTGGCACCTTCGCGCCTGTCTCGCTGCTTTCGATAAGTCTCTAGCCATTTAAAATT
TTTGATGACCTGCTGCGACGCTTTTTTTCTGGCAAGATAGTCTTGTAAATGCGGGCCAAGATCTGCACAC
TGGTATTTCGGTTTTTGGGGCCGCGGGCGGCGACGGGGCCCGTGCGTCCCAGCGCACATGTTCGGCGAGG
CGGGGCCTGCGAGCGCGGCCACCGAGAATCGGACGGGGGTAGTCTCAAGCTGGCCGGCCTGCTCTGGTGC
CTGGCCTCGCGCCGCCGTGTATCGCCCCGCCCTGGGCGGCAAGGCTGGCCCGGTCGGCACCAGTTGCGTG
AGCGGAAAGATGGCCGCTTCCCGGCCCTGCTGCAGGGAGCTCAAAATGGAGGACGCGGCGCTCGGGAGAG
CGGGCGGGTGAGTCACCCACACAAAGGAAAAGGGCCTTTCCGTCCTCAGCCGTCGCTTCATGTGACTCCA
CGGAGTACCGGGCGCCGTCCAGGCACCTCGATTAGTTCTCGAGCTTTTGGAGTACGTCGTCTTTAGGTTG
GGGGGAGGGGTTTTATGCGATGGAGTTTCCCCACACTGAGTGGGTGGAGACTGAAGTTAGGCCAGCTTGG
CACTTGATGTAATTCTCCTTGGAATTTGCCCTTTTTGAGTTTGGATCTTGGTTCATTCTCAAGCCTCAGA
CAGTGGTTCAAAGTTTTTTTCTTCCATTTCAGGTGTCGTGAAGCGGCCCTGCAGATATCAACAAGTTTGT
ACAAAAAAGCAGGCACCATGCCTCCAAGACCATCATCAGGTGAACTGTGGGGCATCCACTTGATGCCCCC
AAGAATCCTAGTAGAATGTTTACTACCAAATGGAATGATAGTGACTTTAGAATGCCTCCGTGAGGCTACA
TTAATAACCATAAAGCATGAACTATTTAAAGAAGCAAGAAAATACCCCCTCCATCAACTTCTTCAAGATG
AATCTTCTTACATTTTCGTAAGTGTTACTCAAGAAGCAGAAAGGGAAGAATTTTTTGATGAAACAAGACG
ACTTTGTGACCTTCGGCTTTTTCAACCCTTTTTAAAAGTAATTGAACCAGTAGGCAACCGTGAAGAAAAG
ATCCTCAATCGAGAAATTGGTTTTGCTATCGGCATGCCAGTGTGTGAATTTGATATGGTTAAAGATCCAG
AAGTACAGGACTTCCGAAGAAATATTCTGAACGTTTGTAAAGAAGCTGTGGATCTTAGGGACCTCAATTC
ACCTCATAGTAGAGCAATGTATGTCTATCCTCCAAATGTAGAATCTTCACCAGAATTGCCAAAGCACATA
TATAATAAATTAGATAAAGGGCAAATAATAGTGGTGATCTGGGTAATAGTTTCTCCAAATAATGACAAGC
AGAAGTATACTCTGAAAATCAACCATGACTGTGTACCAGAACAAGTAATTGCTGAAGCAATCAGGAAAAA
AACTCGAAGTATGTTGCTATCCTCTGAACAACTAAAACTCTGTGTTTTAGAATATCAGGGCAAGTATATT
TTAAAAGTGTGTGGATGTGATGAATACTTCCTAGAAAAATATCCTCTGAGTCAGTATAAGTATATAAGAA
GCTGTATAATGCTTGGGAGGATGCCCAATTTGATGTTGATGGCTAAAGAAAGCCTTTATTCTCAACTGCC
AATGGACTGTTTTACAATGCCATCTTATTCCAGACGCATTTCCACAGCTACACCATATATGAATGGAGAA
ACATCTACAAAATCCCTTTGGGTTATAAATAGTGCACTCAGAATAAAAATTCTTTGTGCAACCTACGTGA
ATGTAAATATTCGAGACATTGATAAGATCTATGTTCGAACAGGTATCTACCATGGAGGAGAACCCTTATG
TGACAATGTGAACACTCAAAGAGTACCTTGTTCCAATCCCAGGTGGAATGAATGGCTGAATTATGATATA
TACATTCCTGATCTTCCTCGTGCTGCTCGACTTTGCCTTTCCATTTGCTCTGTTAAAGGCCGAAAGGGTG
CTAAAGAGGAACACTGTCCATTGGCATGGGGAAATATAAACTTGTTTGATTACACAGACACTCTAGTATC
TGGAAAAATGGCTTTGAATCTTTGGCCAGTACTGAACCCTATTGGTGTTACTGGATCAAATCCAAATAAA
GAAACTCCATGCTTAGAGTTGGAGTTTGACTGGTTCAGCAGTGTGGTAAAGTTCCCAGATATGTCAGTGA
TTGAAGAGCATGCCAATTGGTCTGTATCCCGAGAAGCAGGATTTAGCTATTCCCACGCAGGACTGAGTAA
CAGACTAGCTAGAGACAATGAATTAAGGGAAAATGACAAAGAACAGCTCAAAGCAATTTCTACACGAGAT
CCTCTCTCTGAAATCACTGAGCAGGAGAAAGATTTTCTATGGAGTCACAGACACTATTGTGTAACTATCC
CCGAAATTCTACCCAAATTGCTTCTGTCTGTTAAATGGAATTCTAGAGATGAAGTAGCCCAGATGTATTG
CTTGGTAAAAGATTGGCCTCCAATCAAACCTGAACAGGCTATGGAACTTCTGGACTGTAATTACCCAGAT
CCTATGGTTCGAGGTTTTGCTGTTCGGTGCTTGGAAAAATATTTAACAGATGACAAACTTTCTCAGTATT
TAATTCAGCTAGTACAGGTCCTAAAATATGAACAATATTTGGATAACTTGCTTGTGAGATTTTTACTGAA
GAAAGCATTGACTAATCAAAGGATTGGGCACTTTTTCTTTTGGCATTTAAAATCTGAGATGCACAATAAA
ACAGTTAGCCAGAGGTTTGGCCTGCTTTTGGAGTCCTATTGTCGTGCATGTGGGATGTATTTGAAGCACC
TGAATAGGCAAGTCGAGGCAATGGAAAAGCTCATTAACTTAACTGACATTCTCAAACAGGAGAAGAAGGA
TGAAACACAAAAGGTACAGATGAAGTTTTTAGTTGAGCAAATGAGGCGACCAGATTTCATGGATGCTCTA
CAGGGCTTTCTGTCTCCTCTAAACCCTGCTCATCAACTAGGAAACCTCAGGCTTGAAGAGTGTCGAATTA
TGTCCTCTGCAAAAAGGCCACTGTGGTTGAATTGGGAGAACCCAGACATCATGTCAGAGTTACTGTTTCA
GAACAATGAGATCATCTTTAAAAATGGGGATGATTTACGGCAAGATATGCTAACACTTCAAATTATTCGT
ATTATGGAAAATATCTGGCAAAATCAAGGTCTTGATCTTCGAATGTTACCTTATGGTTGTCTGTCAATCG
GTGACTGTGTGGGACTTATTGAGGTGGTGCGAAATTCTCACACTATTATGCAAATTCAGTGCAAAGGCGG
CTTGAAAGGTGCACTGCAGTTCAACAGCCACACACTACATCAGTGGCTCAAAGACAAGAACAAAGGAGAA
ATATATGATGCAGCCATTGACCTGTTTACACGTTCATGTGCTGGATACTGTGTAGCTACCTTCATTTTGG
GAATTGGAGATCGTCACAATAGTAACATCATGGTGAAAGACGATGGACAACTGTTTCATATAGATTTTGG
ACACTTTTTGGATCACAAGAAGAAAAAATTTGGTTATAAACGAGAACGTGTGCCATTTGTTTTGACACAG
GATTTCTTAATAGTGATTAGTAAAGGAGCCCAAGAATGCACAAAGACAAGAGAATTTGAGAGGTTTCAGG
AGATGTGTTACAAGGCTTATCTAGCTATTCGACAGCATGCCAATCTCTTCATAAATCTTTTCTCAATGAT
GCTTGGCTCTGGAATGCCAGAACTACAATCTTTTGATGACATTGCATACATTCGAAAGACCCTAGCCTTA
GATAAAACTGAGCAAGAGGCTTTGGAGTATTTCATGAAACAAATGAATGATGCACATCATGGTGGCTGGA
CAACAAAAATGGATTGGATCTTCCACACAATTAAACAGCATGCATTGAACTAGAACCCAGCTTTCTTGTA
CAAAGTGGTGATATCCAATTAACCCTCACTAAAGGTGTAAGTTTAAAGTAAGAAATGTGCCCTATAGTGA
GTCGTATTACCACCCAACTTTTCTATACAAAGTGGTTGATATCCAGCACAGTGGCGGCCGCTCGAGTCTA
GAGGGCCCGCGGTTCGAAGGTAAGCCTATCCCTAACCCTCTCCTCGGTCTCGATTCTACGCGTACCGGTT
AGTAATGAGATCCCTCCCCCCCCCCTAACGTTACTGGCCGAAGCCGCTTGGAATAAGGCCGGTGTGCGTT
TGTCTATATGTTATTTTCCACCATATTGCCGTCTTTTGGCAATGTGAGGGCCCGGAAACCTGGCCCTGTC
TTCTTGACGAGCATTCCTAGGGGTCTTTCCCCTCTCGCCAAAGGAATGCAAGGTCTGTTGAATGTCGTGA
AGGAAGCAGTTCCTCTGGAAGCTTCTTGAAGACAAACAACGTCTGTAGCGACCCTTTGCAGGCAGCGGAA
CCCCCCACCTGGCGACAGGTGCCTCTGCGGCCAAAAGCCACGTGTATAAGATACACCTGCAAAGGCGGCA
CAACCCCAGTGCCACGTTGTGAGTTGGATAGTTGTGGAAAGAGTCAAATGGCTCTCCTCAAGCGTATTCA
ACAAGGGGCTGAAGGATGCCCAGAAGGTACCCCATTGTATGGGATCTGATCTGGGGCCTCGGTGCACATG
CTTTACATGTGTTTAGTCGAGGTTAAAAAAACGTCTAGGCCCCCCGAACCACGGGGACGTGGTTTTCCTT
TGAAAAACACGATGATAATATGGCCACACATATGACCGAGTACAAGCCCACGGTGCGCCTCGCCACCCGC
GACGACGTCCCCAGGGCCGTACGCACCCTCGCCGCCGCGTTCGCCGACTACCCCGCCACGCGCCACACCG
TCGATCCGGACCGCCACATCGAGCGGGTCACCGAGCTGCAAGAACTCTTCCTCACGCGCGTCGGGCTCGA
CATCGGCAAGGTGTGGGTCGCGGACGACGGCGCCGCGGTGGCGGTCTGGACCACGCCGGAGAGCGTCGAA
GCGGGGGCGGTGTTCGCCGAGATCGGCCCGCGCATGGCCGAGTTGAGCGGTTCCCGGCTGGCCGCGCAGC
AACAGATGGAAGGCCTCCTGGCGCCGCACCGGCCCAAGGAGCCCGCGTGGTTCCTGGCCACCGTCGGCGT
CTCGCCCGACCACCAGGGCAAGGGTCTGGGCAGCGCCGTCGTGCTCCCCGGAGTGGAGGCGGCCGAGCGC
GCCGGGGTGCCCGCCTTCCTGGAGACCTCCGCGCCCCGCAACCTCCCCTTCTACGAGCGGCTCGGCTTCA
CCGTCACCGCCGACGTCGAGGTGCCCGAAGGACCGCGCACCTGGTGCATGACCCGCAAGCCCGGTGCCTA
AATCGATAGATCCTAATCAACCTCTGGATTACAAAATTTGTGAAAGATTGACTGGTATTCTTAACTATGT
TGCTCCTTTTACGCTATGTGGATACGCTGCTTTAATGCCTTTGTATCATGCTATTGCTTCCCGTATGGCT
TTCATTTTCTCCTCCTTGTATAAATCCTGGTTGCTGTCTCTTTATGAGGAGTTGTGGCCCGTTGTCAGGC
AACGTGGCGTGGTGTGCACTGTGTTTGCTGACGCAACCCCCACTGGTTGGGGCATTGCCACCACCTGTCA
GCTCCTTTCCGGGACTTTCGCTTTCCCCCTCCCTATTGCCACGGCGGAACTCATCGCCGCCTGCCTTGCC
CGCTGCTGGACAGGGGCTCGGCTGTTGGGCACTGACAATTCCGTGGTGTTGTCGGGGAAATCATCGTCCT
TTCCTTGGCTGCTCGCCTGTGTTGCCACCTGGATTCTGCGCGGGACGTCCTTCTGCTACGTCCCTTCGGC
CCTCAATCCAGCGGACCTTCCTTCCCGCGGCCTGCTGCCGGCTCTGCGGCCTCTTCCGCGTCTTCGCCTT
CGCCCTCAGACGAGTCGGATCTCCCTTTGGGCCGCCTCCCCGCCTGAGATCCTTTAAGACCAATGACTTA
CAAGGCAGCTGTAGATCTTAGCCACTTTTTAAAAGAAAAGGGGGGACTGGAAGGGCTAATTCACTCCCAA
CGAAGACAAGATCTGCTTTTTGCTTGTACTGGGTCTCTCTGGTTAGACCAGATCTGAGCCTGGGAGCTCT
CTGGCTAACTAGGGAACCCACTGCTTAAGCCTCAATAAAGCTTGCCTTGAGTGCTTCAAGTAGTGTGTGC
CCGTCTGTTGTGTGACTCTGGTAACTAGAGATCCCTCAGACCCTTTTAGTCAGTGTGGAAAATCTCTAGC
AGTAGTAGTTCATGTCATCTTATTATTCAGTATTTATAACTTGCAAAGAAATGAATATCAGAGAGTGAGA
GGCCCGGGTTAATTAAGGAAAGGGCTAGATCATTCTTGAAGACGAAAGGGCCTCGTGATACGCCTATTTT
TATAGGTTAATGTCATGATAATAATGGTTTCTTAGACGTCAGGTGGCACTTTTCGGGGAAATGTGCGCGG
AACCCCTATTTGTTTATTTTTCTAAATACATTCAAATATGTATCCGCTCATGAGACAATAACCCTGATAA
ATGCTTCAATAATATTGAAAAAGGAAGAGTATGAGTATTCAACATTTCCGTGTCGCCCTTATTCCCTTTT
TTGCGGCATTTTGCCTTCCTGTTTTTGCTCACCCAGAAACGCTGGTGAAAGTAAAAGATGCTGAAGATCA
GTTGGGTGCACGAGTGGGTTACATCGAACTGGATCTCAACAGCGGTAAGATCCTTGAGAGTTTTCGCCCC
GAAGAACGTTTTCCAATGATGAGCACTTTTAAAGTTCTGCTATGTGGCGCGGTATTATCCCGTGTTGACG
CCGGGCAAGAGCAACTCGGTCGCCGCATACACTATTCTCAGAATGACTTGGTTGAGTACTCACCAGTCAC
AGAAAAGCATCTTACGGATGGCATGACAGTAAGAGAATTATGCAGTGCTGCCATAACCATGAGTGATAAC
ACTGCGGCCAACTTACTTCTGACAACGATCGGAGGACCGAAGGAGCTAACCGCTTTTTTGCACAACATGG
GGGATCATGTAACTCGCCTTGATCGTTGGGAACCGGAGCTGAATGAAGCCATACCAAACGACGAGCGTGA
CACCACGATGCCTGTAGCAATGGCAACAACGTTGCGCAAACTATTAACTGGCGAACTACTTACTCTAGCT
TCCCGGCAACAATTAATAGACTGGATGGAGGCGGATAAAGTTGCAGGACCACTTCTGCGCTCGGCCCTTC
CGGCTGGCTGGTTTATTGCTGATAAATCTGGAGCCGGTGAGCGTGGGTCTCGCGGTATCATTGCAGCACT
GGGGCCAGATGGTAAGCCCTCCCGTATCGTAGTTATCTACACGACGGGGAGTCAGGCAACTATGGATGAA
CGAAATAGACAGATCGCTGAGATAGGTGCCTCACTGATTAAGCATTGGTAACTGTCAGACCAAGTTTACT
CATATATACTTTAGATTGATTTAAAACTTCATTTTTAATTTAAAAGGATCTAGGTGAAGATCCTTTTTGA
TAATCTCATGACCAAAATCCCTTAACGTGAGTTTTCGTTCCACTGAGCGTCAGACCCCGTAGAAAAGATC
AAAGGATCTTCTTGAGATCCTTTTTTTCTGCGCGTAATCTGCTGCTTGCAAACAAAAAAACCACCGCTAC
CAGCGGTGGTTTGTTTGCCGGATCAAGAGCTACCAACTCTTTTTCCGAAGGTAACTGGCTTCAGCAGAGC
GCAGATACCAAATACTGTTCTTCTAGTGTAGCCGTAGTTAGGCCACCACTTCAAGAACTCTGTAGCACCG
CCTACATACCTCGCTCTGCTAATCCTGTTACCAGTGGCTGCTGCCAGTGGCGATAAGTCGTGTCTTACCG
GGTTGGACTCAAGACGATAGTTACCGGATAAGGCGCAGCGGTCGGGCTGAACGGGGGGTTCGTGCACACA
GCCCAGCTTGGAGCGAACGACCTACACCGAACTGAGATACCTACAGCGTGAGCTATGAGAAAGCGCCACG
CTTCCCGAAGGGAGAAAGGCGGACAGGTATCCGGTAAGCGGCAGGGTCGGAACAGGAGAGCGCACGAGGG
AGCTTCCAGGGGGAAACGCCTGGTATCTTTATAGTCCTGTCGGGTTTCGCCACCTCTGACTTGAGCGTCG
ATTTTTGTGATGCTCGTCAGGGGGGCGGAGCCTATGGAAAAACGCCAGCAACGCGGCCTTTTTACGGTTC
CTGGCCTTTTGCTGGCCTTTTGCTCACATGTTCTTTCCTGCGTTATCCCCTGATTCTGTGGATAACCGTA
TTACCGCCTTTGAGTGAGCTGATACCGCTCGCCGCAGCCGAACGACCGAGCGCAGCGAGTCAGTGAGCGA
GGAAGCGGAAGAGCGCCCAATACGCAAACCGCCTCTCCCCGCGCGTTGGCCGATTCATTAATGCAGCAAG
CTCATGGCTGACTAATTTTTTTTATTTATGCAGAGGCCGAGGCCGCCTCGGCCTCTGAGCTATTCCAGAA
GTAGTGAGGAGGCTTTTTTGGAGGCCTAGGCTTTTGCAAAAAGCTCCCCGTGGCACGACAGGTTTCCCGA
CTGGAAAGCGGGCAGTGAGCGCAACGCAATTAATGTGAGTTAGCTCACTCATTAGGCACCCCAGGCTTTA
CACTTTATGCTTCCGGCTCGTATGTTGTGTGGAATTGTGAGCGGATAACAATTTCACACAGGAAACAGCT
ATGACATGATTACGAATTTCACAAATAAAGCATTTTTTTCACTGCATTCTAGTTGTGGTTTGTCCAAACT
CATCAATGTATCTTATCATGTCTGGATCAACTGGATAACTCAAGCTAACCAAAATCATCCCAAACTTCCC
ACCCCATACCCTATTACCACTGCCAATTACCTGTGGTTTCATTTACTCTAAACCTGTGATTCCTCTGAAT
TATTTTCATTTTAAAGAAATTGTATTTGTTAAATATGTACTACAAACTTAGTAGT
